>Addgene plasmid #245766 | pBD28 | addgene full sequence | sequence record 486811 | Addgene NGS Result
CTTTCCTGCGTTATCCCCTGATTCTGTGGATAACCGTATTACCGCCTTTGAGTGAGCTGATACCGCTCGC
CGCAGCCGAACGACCGAGCGCAGCGAGTCAGTGAGCGAGGAAGCGGAAGAGCGCCCAATACGCAAACCGC
CTCTCCCCGCGCGTTGGCCGATTCATTAATGCAGCTGGCACGACAGGTTTCCCGACTGGAAAGCGGGCAG
TGAGCGCAACGCAATTAATACGCGTACCGCTAGCCAGGAAGAGTTTGTAGAAACGCAAAAAGGCCATCCG
TCAGGATGGCCTTCTGCTTAGTTTGATGCCTGGCAGTTTATGGCGGGCGTCCTGCCCGCCACCCTCCGGG
CCGTTGCTTCACAACGTTCAAATCCGCTCCCGGCGGATTTGTCCTACTCAGGAGAGCGTTCACCGACAAA
CAACAGATAAAACGAAAGGCCCAGTCTTCCGACTGAGCCTTTCGTTTTATTTGATGCCTGGCAGTTCCCT
ACTCTCGCGTTAACGCTAGCATGGATGTTTTCCCAGTCACGACGTTGTAAAACGACGGCCAGTCTTAAGC
TCGGGCCCCAAATAATGATTTTATTTTGACTGATAGTGACCTGTTCGTTGCAACAAATTGATGAGCAATG
CTTTTTTATAATGCCAACTTTGTACAAAAAAGCAGGCTCCGAATTCGCCCTTGGACTAGTCATATGGGTA
CCATGGGCTCACGCCTCTCATGTTCTTGCTCACAAGCCGAATGCTGGACGAATGATGAATCTACATTGAG
AATTGACGCGGAGTTGTTTGAGTTATCACAGGACGGACAAAAGTGGGATAAGCTTGACGGAAGGCTGGCC
AACGTACGTGTATTCAACGCATTCGACGACTCTTCCCCACGTCTTCTTGCCACATCATCATCCGGTCAAG
TTCTTCTGGACACTCTAATTCCAATGGGAGAAAAGGTTCATAAAGTCAGCGACTTTTTTGTGTATTTGAA
GACGGAAGGAAGAACAATTGGATTCAATACGTTAAGCTCGAGGGACACTTCCTTACTCATTTCTCAGGCG
ACAAATACAACTGCCTTCAATATGTTTCAACATTCATTCTCAGTTTCCGTATCCAGAATTGCTACATTTG
AAGGTGATTCTATTCAACCTTGTGATGAGCAGCCAGAAACGTCAAATGTCTCACTAAATCCGTTAAATAT
GGTTTTCAACTACAAAGGATCACCTGTTGAGATTGATTTGCTGGAATGTTTCGCGTGCTCATCAGAAGCT
GAAAACTGTGTCGACATAGCACATGCCAACAACATATTTCGTGTAATTGTGTCAGCACATGCTCATCTTT
TTCTTATTCAAGCTCTGAATGTATCATCACTTCTTCTTGCTCGAACCACCTCGAATCTAGTTGCCATCAA
TTATTTGGCTCGGCAAAATGATAAAATTCAACAAAAATTGATTGCTCTGTTGGAAACATCAGAATCAAGT
GAGAATGCGTCGAAGGAAGATATTCGACAAATGCTTCTTCTGAAGAATGTAGTAGTGACACAGAGATTGA
ACTCACTTCAACAGAGAGCACTACCGGGAATTGAGCTTATCCAACACGATATCTCACCTCAAATTGATCA
GAAGCTACTCGAAAAGTGTCGACTTCCATCACTGTTTTTATATCATTTTAATATGAATTCGTTTCGAATA
TGGCGAAAACCAATGGAAACACGTGACATGAACACAATGGGATCATCAATGGCATCCACCAGTCAATACC
ATCAGATTCCGATTCAAATCCAGAATCAGAATCCGTTACCGTCTCAACAGATTCAGCCACAACAACAACA
ACAATACCATCCACCAGATCATGTGACAACTCATAATGGTACAACTACGTTTCATACTACGAATCCCACA
AAACCAAGACTTTGTGAAGGATCGTTGGCTCCTGGATGCTCATTGGCCGAGGCATCTGAACAGAGAAAAC
GAGAGATGGCGGAGCAGAAAAAAGAGTTGGCAGGCCCATCTTCCGCAGAGGATTACTTCGTCAGAAAGAC
AAATGGACGTCTTGGACTCACTATATACGCGCATAACGATGATGGGGTCATCAGGGCTGAGGTTCGTGGA
GTGACGTCATTTGCTCCGAGATGTGCTCAAGTTGGAGATTCGGTTGTAGCGGTAGACAGTGAACTCATAT
CATCAGTTAGAAACGCTTCGGATGTTGAGAAACTTTTGAGAATCGGAAAAGTAATACATTTACGAAGAAA
GACTCCTCTAACTCCAAGAGCACCGTCTCAACTCGACGCAACTAATGTCAATAAGAAAACGGGCTGTGCA
AAGTTGGCGATGGCTCTGCAAGAATTGTTGGTCACTGAGAAGAAATATGTCAGCGATCTTCGAGAGATGA
ATGAAGTTTTTCTGTGTATGAGACAAGTCCGAGATATTATGAATGCAGCAATACGGTTGTATAAAATGCA
AACATCGTTTGTGGACAGTATTGAGGAAGCCATTGGAGACATGAGTAGACAGGATATTTCTGTTGCTCAG
ATTAGGGATTCTGTAATGCGAGTGTGTGCAGTATTCATCAACAAATGTTCTGATTTCAAAATCTATGCAG
AATATGCAGCCGGTTACCATCTCCTCCAACATGAGATCAAAAACAAAAAAGAGCTTCTATCAAAATTGGA
AGCTGTAAACAGTACAAGAGAGCAACATTGTTCTTGGGAATCTCGGATGATTAAACCAGTCCAGAGAATT
GTACAATATCCACTTTTACTGAAAAACATTGCCGATGCACTTCCGAAGGATGCACGAGAGAGGGTTCAAG
TGGAGGCAGCATTGCAAAAAATGCAGACGTCTGCAGAATATGTGAATGAAATGCAAAGGCTTCATGAAGA
TTATGCACAATATATGGAGACTGTTAGGAAAGCTAATGAGCCAATGTTGGCTGAAAAGAGTCTTCGCCTC
GACACTCGAGAGCTTCTAGTTTTTGCACACATAAAATGGAGAGATGCTCCAGCGGAGCACTACGTTGTGT
TCGTGTTTCACTCTTTAATACTGCTCCTTCCATCGTATGCTAGGAAAGAGATTAAGATGAAATGGACTCG
TGTCCTCCCAATAAATGAAGTTGATATCAACGAAATGCCAAATGATGCATTAAATCTAAAACTTTATCAT
GCTGCTTTTGAAGGACCAAATGGACAATTAAGTCATTCCAATCCAAATACAGTCTACAATATTGAATGTT
GTCAATCTCAACTGAAACAGCATCTTATCAAAAATATCAAAAAAGCTCGAACTTTATTCTCTCGAGAATC
ACATCGTCCATTAAGTGGATCTAGTCAATCGGATGGTGGTTATGTGTCAGAAGTCTCTAAGGAACATCGA
AATTCAAAAGGTACCAGTGGTTCCGGAGGATCTGGAGGATCTGGTATGGTGAGCAAGGGCGAGGAGCTGT
TCACCGGGGTGGTGCCCATCCTGGTCGAGCTGGACGGCGACGTAAACGGCCACAAGTTCAGCGTGTCCGG
CGAGGGCGAGGGCGATGCCACCTACGGCAAGCTGACCCTGAAGTTCATCTGCACCACCGGCAAGCTGCCC
GTGCCCTGGCCCACCCTCGTGACCACCCTGACCTACGGCGTGCAGTGCTTCAGCCGCTACCCCGACCACA
TGAAGCAGCACGACTTCTTCAAGTCCGCCATGCCCGAAGGCTACGTCCAGGAGCGCACCATCTTCTTCAA
GGACGACGGCAACTACAAGACCCGCGCCGAGGTGAAGTTCGAGGGCGACACCCTGGTGAACCGCATCGAG
CTGAAGGGCATCGACTTCAAGGAGGACGGCAACATCCTGGGGCACAAGCTGGAGTACAACTACAACAGCC
ACAACGTCTATATCATGGCCGACAAGCAGAAGAACGGCATCAAGGTGAACTTCAAGATCCGCCACAACAT
CGAGGACGGCAGCGTGCAGCTCGCCGACCACTACCAGCAGAACACCCCCATCGGCGACGGCCCCGTGCTG
CTGTCCGACAACCACTACCTGAGCACCCAGTCCAAGCTGAGCAAAGACCCCAACGAGAAGCGCGATCACA
TGGTCCTGCTGGAGTTCGTGACCGCCGCCGGGATCACTCTCGGCATGGACGAGCTGTACAAGTAGCATAT
GGCGGCCGCGGAAGGGCGAATTCGACCCAGCTTTCTTGTACAAAGTTGGCATTATAAAAAATAATTGCTC
ATCAATTTGTTGCAACGAACAGGTCACTATCAGTCAAAATAAAATCATTATTTGCCATCCAGCTGATATC
CCCTATAGTGAGTCGTATTACATGGTCATAGCTGTTTCCTGGCAGCTCTGGCCCGTGTCTCAAAATCTCT
GATGTTACATTGCACAAGATAAAAATATATCATCATGCCTCCTCTAGACCAGCCAGGACAGAAATGCCTC
GACTTCGCTGCTACCCAAGGTTGCCGGGTGACGCACACCGTGGAAACGGATGAAGGCACGAACCCAGTGG
ACATAAGCCTGTTCGGTTCGTAAGCTGTAATGCAAGTAGCGTATGCGCTCACGCAACTGGTCCAGAACCT
TGACCGAACGCAGCGGTGGTAACGGCGCAGTGGCGGTTTTCATGGCTTGTTATGACTGTTTTTTTGGGGT
ACAGTCTATGCCTCGGGCATCCAAGCAGCAAGCGCGTTACGCCGTGGGTCGATGTTTGATGTTATGGAGC
AGCAACGATGTTACGCAGCAGGGCAGTCGCCCTAAAACAAAGTTAAACATTATGAGGGAAGCGGTGATCG
CCGAAGTATCGACTCAACTATCAGAGGTAGTTGGCGTCATCGAGCGCCATCTCGAACCGACGTTGCTGGC
CGTACATTTGTACGGCTCCGCAGTGGATGGCGGCCTGAAGCCACACAGTGATATTGATTTGCTGGTTACG
GTGACCGTAAGGCTTGATGAAACAACGCGGCGAGCTTTGATCAACGACCTTTTGGAAACTTCGGCTTCCC
CTGGAGAGAGCGAGATTCTCCGCGCTGTAGAAGTCACCATTGTTGTGCACGACGACATCATTCCGTGGCG
TTATCCAGCTAAGCGCGAACTGCAATTTGGAGAATGGCAGCGCAATGACATTCTTGCAGGTATCTTCGAG
CCAGCCACGATCGACATTGATCTGGCTATCTTGCTGACAAAAGCAAGAGAACATAGCGTTGCCTTGGTAG
GTCCAGCGGCGGAGGAACTCTTTGATCCGGTTCCTGAACAGGATCTATTTGAGGCGCTAAATGAAACCTT
AACGCTATGGAACTCGCCGCCCGACTGGGCTGGCGATGAGCGAAATGTAGTGCTTACGTTGTCCCGCATT
TGGTACAGCGCAGTAACCGGCAAAATCGCGCCGAAGGATGTCGCTGCCGACTGGGCAATGGAGCGCCTGC
CGGCCCAGTATCAGCCCGTCATACTTGAAGCTAGACAGGCTTATCTTGGACAAGAAGAAGATCGCTTGGC
CTCGCGCGCAGATCAGTTGGAAGAATTTGTCCACTACGTGAAAGGCGAGATCACCAAGGTAGTCGGCAAA
TAACCCTCGAGCCACCCATGACCAAAATCCCTTAACGTGAGTTACGCGTCGTTCCACTGAGCGTCAGACC
CCGTAGAAAAGATCAAAGGATCTTCTTGAGATCCTTTTTTTCTGCGCGTAATCTGCTGCTTGCAAACAAA
AAAACCACCGCTACCAGCGGTGGTTTGTTTGCCGGATCAAGAGCTACCAACTCTTTTTCCGAAGGTAACT
GGCTTCAGCAGAGCGCAGATACCAAATACTGTTCTTCTAGTGTAGCCGTAGTTAGGCCACCACTTCAAGA
ACTCTGTAGCACCGCCTACATACCTCGCTCTGCTAATCCTGTTACCAGTGGCTGCTGCCAGTGGCGATAA
GTCGTGTCTTACCGGGTTGGACTCAAGACGATAGTTACCGGATAAGGCGCAGCGGTCGGGCTGAACGGGG
GGTTCGTGCACACAGCCCAGCTTGGAGCGAACGACCTACACCGAACTGAGATACCTACAGCGTGAGCTAT
GAGAAAGCGCCACGCTTCCCGAAGGGAGAAAGGCGGACAGGTATCCGGTAAGCGGCAGGGTCGGAACAGG
AGAGCGCACGAGGGAGCTTCCAGGGGGAAACGCCTGGTATCTTTATAGTCCTGTCGGGTTTCGCCACCTC
TGACTTGAGCGTCGATTTTTGTGATGCTCGTCAGGGGGGCGGAGCCTATGGAAAAACGCCAGCAACGCGG
CCTTTTTACGGTTCCTGGCCTTTTGCTGGCCTTTTGCTCACATGTT
Features (pLannotate 1.2.2; 12 found; start..end, strand, type, name):
    121..213     +  CDS            lacI (fragment): lac repressor; lacI; The lac repressor binds to the lac operator to inhibit transcription in E. coli. This inhibition can be relieved by adding lactose or isopropyl-β-D-thiogalactopyranoside (IPTG).
    268..295     -  terminator     rrnB T2 terminator: transcription terminator T2 from the E. coli rrnB gene
    427..470     +  terminator     rrnB T1 terminator: Escherichia coli rrnB; transcription terminator T1 from the E. coli rrnB gene
    517..553     -  CDS            lacZα (fragment): LacZα fragment of β-galactosidase; lacZ fragment
    569..668     +  protein_bind   attL1: mutant version of attL; recombination site for the Gateway® LR reaction LR Clonase™
   3406..4124    +  CDS            mEGFP (fragment): enhanced GFP with monomerizing A206K mutation (Zacharias et al., 2002) mammalian codon-optimized
   4155..4254    -  protein_bind   attL2: mutant version of attL; recombination site for the Gateway® LR reaction LR Clonase™
   4272..4290    -  promoter       T7 promoter: promoter for bacteriophage T7 RNA polymerase
   4480..4503    +  promoter       Pc promoter (fragment): intI1 (promoter lies within the coding sequence); class 1 integron promoter
   4679..4735    +  CDS            GmR (fragment): gentamycin acetyltransferase; aacC1; confers resistance to gentamycin
   4742..5533    +  CDS            SmR: aminoglycoside adenylyltransferase (Murphy, 1985); aadA; confers resistance to spectinomycin and streptomycin
   5626..6214    +  rep_origin     ori: high-copy-number ColE1/pMB1/pBR322/pUC origin of replication
