>Addgene plasmid #245766 | pBD28 | analyzer sequence | sequence record 483112
CTTTCCTGCGTTATCCCCTGATTCTGTGGATAACCGTATTACCGCCTTTGAGTGAGCTGATACCGCTCGC
CGCAGCCGAACGACCGAGCGCAGCGAGTCAGTGAGCGAGGAAGCGGAAGAGCGCCCAATACGCAAACCGC
CTCTCCCCGCGCGTTGGCCGATTCATTAATGCAGCTGGCACGACAGGTTTCCCGACTGGAAAGCGGGCAG
TGAGCGCAACGCAATTAATACGCGTACCGCTAGCCAGGAAGAGTTTGTAGAAACGCAAAAAGGCCATCCG
TCAGGATGGCCTTCTGCTTAGTTTGATGCCTGGCAGTTTATGGCGGGCGTCCTGCCCGCCACCCTCCGGG
CCGTTGCTTCACAACGTTCAAATCCGCTCCCGGCGGATTTGTCCTACTCAGGAGAGCGTTCACCGACAAA
CAACAGATAAAACGAAAGGCCCAGTCTTCCGACTGAGCCTTTCGTTTTATTTGATGCCTGGCAGTTCCCT
ACTCTCGCGTTAACGCTAGCATGGATGTTTTCCCAGTCACGACGTTGTAAAACGACGGCCAGTCTTAAGC
TCGGGCCCCAAATAATGATTTTATTTTGACTGATAGTGACCTGTTCGTTGCAACAAATTGATGAGCAATG
CTTTTTTATAATGCCAACTTTGTACAAAAAAGCAGGCTCCGAATTCGCCCTTGGACTAGTCATATGGGTA
CCATGGGCTCACGCCTCTCATGTTCTTGCTCACAAGCCGAATGCTGGACGAATGATGAATCTACATTGAG
AATTGACGCGGAGTTGTTTGAGTTATCACAGGACGGACAAAAGTGGGATAAGCTTGACGGAAGGCTGGCC
AACGTACGTGTATTCAACGCATTCGACGACTCTTCCCCACGTCTTCTTGCCACATCATCATCCGGTCAAG
TTCTTCTGGACACTCTAATTCCAATGGGAGAAAAGGTTCATAAAGTCAGCGACTTTTTTGTGTATTTGAA
GACGGAAGGAAGAACAATTGGATTCAATACGTTAAGCTCGAGGGACACTTCCTTACTCATTTCTCAGGCG
ACAAATACAACTGCCTTCAATATGTTTCAACATTCATTCTCAGTTTCCGTATCCAGAATTGCTACATTTG
AAGGTGATTCTATTCAACCTTGTGATGAGCAGCCAGAAACGTCAAATGTCTCACTAAATCCGTTAAATAT
GGTTTTCAACTACAAAGGATCACCTGTTGAGATTGATTTGCTGGAATGTTTCGCGTGCTCATCAGAAGCT
GAAAACTGTGTCGACATAGCACATGCCAACAACATATTTCGTGTAATTGTGTCAGCACATGCTCATCTTT
TTCTTATTCAAGCTCTGAATGTATCATCACTTCTTCTTGCTCGAACCACCTCGAATCTAGTTGCCATCAA
TTATTTGGCTCGGCAAAATGATAAAATTCAACAAAAATTGATTGCTCTGTTGGAAACATCAGAATCAAGT
GAGAATGCGTCGAAGGAAGATATTCGACAAATGCTTCTTCTGAAGAATGTAGTAGTGACACAGAGATTGA
ACTCACTTCAACAGAGAGCACTACCGGGAATTGAGCTTATCCAACACGATATCTCACCTCAAATTGATCA
GAAGCTACTCGAAAAGTGTCGACTTCCATCACTGTTTTTATATCATTTTAATATGAATTCGTTTCGAATA
TGGCGAAAACCAATGGAAACACGTGACATGAACACAATGGGATCATCAATGGCATCCACCAGTCAATACC
ATCAGATTCCGATTCAAATCCAGAATCAGAATCCGTTACCGTCTCAACAGATTCAGCCACAACAACAACA
ACAATACCATCCACCAGATCATGTGACAACTCATAATGGTACAACTACGTTTCATACTACGAATCCCACA
AAACCAAGACTTTGTGAAGGATCGTTGGCTCCTGGATGCTCATTGGCCGAGGCATCTGAACAGAGAAAAC
GAGAGATGGCGGAGCAGAAAAAAGAGTTGGCAGGCCCATCTTCCGCAGAGGATTACTTCGTCAGAAAGAC
AAATGGACGTCTTGGACTCACTATATACGCGCATAACGATGATGGGGTCATCAGGGCTGAGGTTCGTGGA
GTGACGTCATTTGCTCCGAGATGTGCTCAAGTTGGAGATTCGGTTGTAGCGGTAGACAGTGAACTCATAT
CATCAGTTAGAAACGCTTCGGATGTTGAGAAACTTTTGAGAATCGGAAAAGTAATACATTTACGAAGAAA
GACTCCTCTAACTCCAAGAGCACCGTCTCAACTCGACGCAACTAATGTCAATAAGAAAACGGGCTGTGCA
AAGTTGGCGATGGCTCTGCAAGAATTGTTGGTCACTGAGAAGAAATATGTCAGCGATCTTCGAGAGATGA
ATGAAGTTTTTCTGTGTATGAGACAAGTCCGAGATATTATGAATGCAGCAATACGGTTGTATAAAATGCA
AACATCGTTTGTGGACAGTATTGAGGAAGCCATTGGAGACATGAGTAGACAGGATATTTCTGTTGCTCAG
ATTAGGGATTCTGTAATGCGAGTGTGTGCAGTATTCATCAACAAATGTTCTGATTTCAAAATCTATGCAG
AATATGCAGCCGGTTACCATCTCCTCCAACATGAGATCAAAAACAAAAAAGAGCTTCTATCAAAATTGGA
AGCTGTAAACAGTACAAGAGAGCAACATTGTTCTTGGGAATCTCGGATGATTAAACCAGTCCAGAGAATT
GTACAATATCCACTTTTACTGAAAAACATTGCCGATGCACTTCCGAAGGATGCACGAGAGAGGGTTCAAG
TGGAGGCAGCATTGCAAAAAATGCAGACGTCTGCAGAATATGTGAATGAAATGCAAAGGCTTCATGAAGA
TTATGCACAATATATGGAGACTGTTAGGAAAGCTAATGAGCCAATGTTGGCTGAAAAGAGTCTTCGCCTC
GACACTCGAGAGCTTCTAGTTTTTGCACACATAAAATGGAGAGATGCTCCAGCGGAGCACTACGTTGTGT
TCGTGTTTCACTCTTTAATACTGCTCCTTCCATCGTATGCTAGGAAAGAGATTAAGATGAAATGGACTCG
TGTCCTCCCAATAAATGAAGTTGATATCAACGAAATGCCAAATGATGCATTAAATCTAAAACTTTATCAT
GCTGCTTTTGAAGGACCAAATGGACAATTAAGTCATTCCAATCCAAATACAGTCTACAATATTGAATGTT
GTCAATCTCAACTGAAACAGCATCTTATCAAAAATATCAAAAAAGCTCGAACTTTATTCTCTCGAGAATC
ACATCGTCCATTAAGTGGATCTAGTCAATCGGATGGTGGTTATGTGTCAGAAGTCTCTAAGGAACATCGA
AATTCAAAAGGTACCAGTGGTTCCGGAGGATCTGGAGGATCTGGTATGGTGAGCAAGGGCGAGGAGCTGT
TCACCGGGGTGGTGCCCATCCTGGTCGAGCTGGACGGCGACGTAAACGGCCACAAGTTCAGCGTGTCCGG
CGAGGGCGAGGGCGATGCCACCTACGGCAAGCTGACCCTGAAGTTCATCTGCACCACCGGCAAGCTGCCC
GTGCCCTGGCCCACCCTCGTGACCACCCTGACCTACGGCGTGCAGTGCTTCAGCCGCTACCCCGACCACA
TGAAGCAGCACGACTTCTTCAAGTCCGCCATGCCCGAAGGCTACGTCCAGGAGCGCACCATCTTCTTCAA
GGACGACGGCAACTACAAGACCCGCGCCGAGGTGAAGTTCGAGGGCGACACCCTGGTGAACCGCATCGAG
CTGAAGGGCATCGACTTCAAGGAGGACGGCAACATCCTGGGGCACAAGCTGGAGTACAACTACAACAGCC
ACAACGTCTATATCATGGCCGACAAGCAGAAGAACGGCATCAAGGTGAACTTCAAGATCCGCCACAACAT
CGAGGACGGCAGCGTGCAGCTCGCCGACCACTACCAGCAGAACACCCCCATCGGCGACGGCCCCGTGCTG
CTGCCCGACAACCACTACCTGAGCACCCAGTCCAAGCTGAGCAAAGACCCCAACGAGAAGCGCGATCACA
TGGTCCTGCTGGAGTTCGTGACCGCCGCCGGGATCACTCTCGGCATGGACGAGCTGTACAAGTAGCATAT
GGCGGCCGCGGAAGGGCGAATTCGACCCAGCTTTCTTGTACAAAGTTGGCATTATAAAAAATAATTGCTC
ATCAATTTGTTGCAACGAACAGGTCACTATCAGTCAAAATAAAATCATTATTTGCCATCCAGCTGATATC
CCCTATAGTGAGTCGTATTACATGGTCATAGCTGTTTCCTGGCAGCTCTGGCCCGTGTCTCAAAATCTCT
GATGTTACATTGCACAAGATAAAAATATATCATCATGCCTCCTCTAGACCAGCCAGGACAGAAATGCCTC
GACTTCGCTGCTGCCCAAGGTTGCCGGGTGACGCACACCGTGGAAACGGATGAAGGCACGAACCCAGTGG
ACATAAGCCTGTTCGGTTCGTAAGCTGTAATGCAAGTAGCGTATGCGCTCACGCAACTGGTCCAGAACCT
TGACCGAACGCAGCGGTGGTAACGGCGCAGTGGCGGTTTTCATGGCTTGTTATGACTGTTTTTTTGGGGT
ACAGTCTATGCCTCGGGCATCCAAGCAGCAAGCGCGTTACGCCGTGGGTCGATGTTTGATGTTATGGAGC
AGCAACGATGTTACGCAGCAGGGCAGTCGCCCTAAAACAAAGTTAAACATCATGAGGGAAGCGGTGATCG
CCGAAGTATCGACTCAACTATCAGAGGTAGTTGGCGTCATCGAGCGCCATCTCGAACCGACGTTGCTGGC
CGTACATTTGTACGGCTCCGCAGTGGATGGCGGCCTGAAGCCACACAGTGATATTGATTTGCTGGTTACG
GTGACCGTAAGGCTTGATGAAACAACGCGGCGAGCTTTGATCAACGACCTTTTGGAAACTTCGGCTTCCC
CTGGAGAGAGCGAGATTCTCCGCGCTGTAGAAGTCACCATTGTTGTGCACGACGACATCATTCCGTGGCG
TTATCCAGCTAAGCGCGAACTGCAATTTGGAGAATGGCAGCGCAATGACATTCTTGCAGGTATCTTCGAG
CCAGCCACGATCGACATTGATCTGGCTATCTTGCTGACAAAAGCAAGAGAACATAGCGTTGCCTTGGTAG
GTCCAGCGGCGGAGGAACTCTTTGATCCGGTTCCTGAACAGGATCTATTTGAGGCGCTAAATGAAACCTT
AACGCTATGGAACTCGCCGCCCGACTGGGCTGGCGATGAGCGAAATGTAGTGCTTACGTTGTCCCGCATT
TGGTACAGCGCAGTAACCGGCAAAATCGCGCCGAAGGATGTCGCTGCCGACTGGGCAATGGAGCGCCTGC
CGGCCCAGTATCAGCCCGTCATACTTGAAGCTAGACAGGCTTATCTTGGACAAGAAGAAGATCGCTTGGC
CTCGCGCGCAGATCAGTTGGAAGAATTTGTCCACTACGTGAAAGGCGAGATCACCAAGGTAGTCGGCAAA
TAACCCTCGAGCCACCCATGACCAAAATCCCTTAACGTGAGTTACGCGTCGTTCCACTGAGCGTCAGACC
CCGTAGAAAAGATCAAAGGATCTTCTTGAGATCCTTTTTTTCTGCGCGTAATCTGCTGCTTGCAAACAAA
AAAACCACCGCTACCAGCGGTGGTTTGTTTGCCGGATCAAGAGCTACCAACTCTTTTTCCGAAGGTAACT
GGCTTCAGCAGAGCGCAGATACCAAATACTGTCCTTCTAGTGTAGCCGTAGTTAGGCCACCACTTCAAGA
ACTCTGTAGCACCGCCTACATACCTCGCTCTGCTAATCCTGTTACCAGTGGCTGCTGCCAGTGGCGATAA
GTCGTGTCTTACCGGGTTGGACTCAAGACGATAGTTACCGGATAAGGCGCAGCGGTCGGGCTGAACGGGG
GGTTCGTGCACACAGCCCAGCTTGGAGCGAACGACCTACACCGAACTGAGATACCTACAGCGTGAGCATT
GAGAAAGCGCCACGCTTCCCGAAGGGAGAAAGGCGGACAGGTATCCGGTAAGCGGCAGGGTCGGAACAGG
AGAGCGCACGAGGGAGCTTCCAGGGGGAAACGCCTGGTATCTTTATAGTCCTGTCGGGTTTCGCCACCTC
TGACTTGAGCGTCGATTTTTGTGATGCTCGTCAGGGGGGCGGAGCCTATGGAAAAACGCCAGCAACGCGG
CCTTTTTACGGTTCCTGGCCTTTTGCTGGCCTTTTGCTCACATGTT
Features (pLannotate 1.2.2; 12 found; start..end, strand, type, name):
    121..213     +  CDS            lacI (fragment): lac repressor; lacI; The lac repressor binds to the lac operator to inhibit transcription in E. coli. This inhibition can be relieved by adding lactose or isopropyl-β-D-thiogalactopyranoside (IPTG).
    268..295     -  terminator     rrnB T2 terminator: transcription terminator T2 from the E. coli rrnB gene
    427..470     +  terminator     rrnB T1 terminator: Escherichia coli rrnB; transcription terminator T1 from the E. coli rrnB gene
    517..553     -  CDS            lacZα (fragment): LacZα fragment of β-galactosidase; lacZ fragment
    569..668     +  protein_bind   attL1: mutant version of attL; recombination site for the Gateway® LR reaction LR Clonase™
   3406..4122    +  CDS            mEGFP: mEGFP is a basic (constitutively fluorescent) green fluorescent protein published in 2002, derived from Aequorea victoria. It has moderate acid sensitivity.
   4155..4254    -  protein_bind   attL2: mutant version of attL; recombination site for the Gateway® LR reaction LR Clonase™
   4272..4290    -  promoter       T7 promoter: promoter for bacteriophage T7 RNA polymerase
   4480..4503    +  promoter       Pc promoter (fragment): intI1 (promoter lies within the coding sequence); class 1 integron promoter
   4679..4735    +  CDS            GmR (fragment): gentamycin acetyltransferase; aacC1; confers resistance to gentamycin
   4742..5533    +  CDS            SmR: aminoglycoside adenylyltransferase (Murphy, 1985); aadA; confers resistance to spectinomycin and streptomycin
   5626..6214    +  rep_origin     ori: high-copy-number ColE1/pMB1/pBR322/pUC origin of replication
