[The description below was written by a language model from this plasmid's Addgene catalogue record and pLannotate feature annotations shown in this document.]
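Description:
pBD28 is a Gateway entry clone built on the pCR8/GW/TOPO backbone, carrying the C. elegans gene tiam-1 fused at its C terminus to monomeric GFP. It is a bacterial cloning intermediate rather than an expression vector. It replicates in E. coli from a high-copy ColE1/pUC-type origin and is selected with spectinomycin through the aadA (SmR) aminoglycoside adenylyltransferase gene. The short Pc promoter and gentamicin-resistance fragments annotated just upstream of aadA, like the lacI and lacZα fragments elsewhere, appear to be backbone remnants rather than functional parts. The rrnB T1 and T2 terminators upstream of the cloning region insulate the insert from read-through transcription in the bacterial host.

The payload lies between the attL1 and attL2 recombination sites. Both feature tables, which cover the full 6,276 nt sequence and agree apart from a trivial difference in the mEGFP end coordinate, annotate only the mEGFP coding sequence (enhanced GFP with the monomerizing A206K mutation) at the attL2-proximal end of this interval. The roughly 2.7 kb stretch between attL1 and mEGFP is unannotated and presumably holds the tiam-1 sequence named in the catalogue entry, which was introduced by Gibson assembly. No promoter for driving the fusion is annotated within the att-flanked region; the only nearby promoter is a T7 promoter outside attL2.

As the stated purpose indicates, the plasmid is meant to transfer tiam-1::mGFP by LR Clonase recombination into Gateway destination vectors, which would supply the regulatory elements needed for expression. The associated study concerns Rap/Rac signalling in C. elegans synaptic development, which suggests use for expressing fluorescently tagged TIAM-1 in worms.
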