Addgene plasmid #245766: pBD28
Purpose: Allows for tiam-1::mGFP entry into Gateway Vectors
Depositing lab: Salvatore Cherra. Depositing organization: University of Kentucky. Publication: A PDZ-RapGEF promotes synaptic development in C. elegans through a Rap/Rac signaling pathway. Lamb R, Scales M, Watkins J, Werner M, Cherra SJ. Development. 2025 Aug 1:dev.204678. doi: 10.1242/dev.204678. PubMed 40748210.
Backbone
  Vector backbone: pCR8/GW/TOPO
  Vector type: Unspecified
Growth in bacteria
  Bacterial resistance: Spectinomycin, 50 μg/mL
  Growth temperature: 37°C
  Growth strain: DH5alpha
  Copy number: High Copy
Gene/Insert
  Gene/Insert name: tiam-1::mGFP
  Species: C. elegans (nematode)
  Tag / fusion protein: mGFP (C terminal on insert)
  Cloning method: Gibson Cloning
Terms and licenses: Academic/Nonprofit Terms; Industry Terms: Not Available to Industry
How to cite: pBD28 was a gift from Salvatore Cherra (Addgene plasmid # 245766 ; http://n2t.net/addgene:245766 ; RRID:Addgene_245766)
